Addgene plasmid #19535: pcDNA5/FRT/TO HIS HSPH2
Depositing lab: Harm Kampinga. Depositing organization: University Medical Center Groningen. Publication: Computational analysis of the human HSPH/HSPA/DNAJ family and cloning of a human HSPH/HSPA/DNAJ expression library. Hageman J, Kampinga HH. Cell Stress Chaperones. 2009 Jan;14(1):1-21. doi: 10.1007/s12192-008-0060-2. Epub 2008 Aug 7. PubMed 18686016.
Backbone
  Vector backbone: pcDNA5/FRT/TO
  Backbone manufacturer: Invitrogen
  Backbone size w/o insert (bp): 5137
  Vector type: Mammalian Expression
  Selectable markers: Hygromycin
Growth in bacteria
  Bacterial resistance: Ampicillin, 100 μg/mL
  Growth temperature: 37°C
  Growth strain: DH5alpha
  Copy number: High Copy
Gene/Insert
  Gene/Insert name: heat shock 70kDa protein 4 (alt names: HSPH2; HSPA4, APG-2; HSP110; RY; hsp70; hsp70RY; HS24/P52; MGC131852)
  Species: H. sapiens (human)
  Insert size (bp): 2585
  Mutation: mutations A381T, T732A, and an insertion of "t" at residue 799 that causes a frameshift. (please see depositor comments below)
  Entrez Gene: HSPA4 (a.k.a. APG-2, HEL-S-5a, HS24/P52, HSPH2, RY, hsp70, hsp70RY)
  Tag / fusion protein: His (N terminal on backbone)
  Cloning method: Restriction Enzyme; 5′ cloning site EcoRV (not destroyed); 3′ cloning site NotI (not destroyed)
  Sequencing primers: 5′ LNCX; 3′ BGH-rev
Terms and licenses: Academic/Nonprofit Terms; Industry Terms: Not Available to Industry
Depositor comments: Part of the HSP110 gene family Disclaimer: For cloning the various HSP genes, the Stratagene reference RNA for cDNA synthesis was used and genes were amplified from this mixture that originates from 10 different cell lines from different somatic origin and ultimately coming from 10 different individuals. This strategy was used to maximize the chance for the presence of individual HSP transcripts. Users must be aware that this mixture thus represents 20 complete haploid genomes, meaning that for each individual gene there might be polymorphisms that could potentially have functional consequences. The library was sequence verified only for the presence of the correct gene.
How to cite: pcDNA5/FRT/TO HIS HSPH2 was a gift from Harm Kampinga (Addgene plasmid # 19535 ; http://n2t.net/addgene:19535 ; RRID:Addgene_19535)
