[The description below was written by a language model from this plasmid's Addgene catalogue record and pLannotate feature annotations shown in this document.]
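Description:
pcDNA5/FRT/TO HIS HSPH2 is a mammalian expression plasmid built on the Invitrogen pcDNA5/FRT/TO backbone and carrying human HSPA4 (also called HSPH2 or APG-2), a member of the HSP110 family of heat shock proteins. It is propagated in E. coli through a high-copy ColE1/pUC-type origin with ampicillin selection from the bla gene. Expression of the insert is driven by the CMV immediate early enhancer and promoter, followed by short tet operator elements (annotated as PLtetO-1 and TRE fragments). These make transcription repressible by Tet repressor and inducible with tetracycline in suitable host cells, and the transcript ends at a bGH polyadenylation signal. The coding sequence was cloned between EcoRV and NotI and is fused to an N-terminal His tag supplied by the backbone.

Downstream lies an FRT site directly preceding a hygromycin resistance gene with an SV40 poly(A) signal. No promoter is annotated immediately upstream of this gene, an arrangement consistent with FLP-mediated integration at a genomic FRT site, where hygromycin resistance is gained after recombination and isogenic stable lines can be selected.

The construct belongs to a human HSPH/HSPA/DNAJ chaperone expression library amplified from a pooled reference RNA of ten cell lines, so polymorphisms are possible, and the library was verified only for gene identity. The record lists A381T and T732A changes plus a single-base insertion at residue 799 causing a frameshift. In keeping with this, the repository's sequencing result is one nucleotide longer than the depositor sequence and annotates only a truncated HSPA4 reading frame, whereas the depositor sequence shows the full-length one. Users should therefore expect an altered C-terminus.
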