Features (pLannotate 1.2.2; 21 found; start..end, strand, type, name):
     28..80      -  misc_feature   bom (fragment): basis of mobility region from pBR322
    235..614     +  enhancer       CMV enhancer: human cytomegalovirus immediate early enhancer
    615..818     +  promoter       CMV promoter: human cytomegalovirus (CMV) immediate early promoter
    820..839     +  promoter       PLtetO-1 promoter (fragment): modified phage lambda PL promoter with tet operator sites (Lutz and Bujard, 1997)
    841..860     +  promoter       PLtetO-1 promoter (fragment): modified phage lambda PL promoter with tet operator sites (Lutz and Bujard, 1997)
    868..901     +  promoter       TRE3GV promoter (fragment): 3rd-generation Tet-responsive promoter that can be activated by binding of Tet-On® 3G, optimized for retroviral and lentiviral vectors
   1056..3575    +  CDS            HSPA4: HSP74_HUMAN - Also known as APG2. Experimental evidence at protein level: Swiss-Prot protein existence level 1. From Homo sapiens (Human).
   3633..3857    +  polyA_signal   bGH poly(A) signal: bovine growth hormone polyadenylation signal
   3861..3882    +  promoter       SV40 promoter (fragment): SV40 enhancer and early promoter
   3903..4136    +  rep_origin     f1 ori (fragment) (sequence partly withheld): f1 bacteriophage origin of replication; arrow indicates direction of (+) strand synthesis
   4141..4188    +  protein_bind   FRT: FLP-mediated recombination occurs in the 8-bp core sequence TCTAGAAA (Turan and Bode, 2011). FLP recombinase from the Saccharomyces cerevisiae 2μ plasmid
   4196..5218    +  CDS            HygR: aminoglycoside phosphotransferase from E. coli; aph(4)-Ia; confers resistance to hygromycin
   5228..5353    +  CDS            ble (fragment): BLE_KLEPN - Experimental evidence at protein level: Swiss-Prot protein existence level 1. Binding protein with a strong affinity to the bleomycin family of antibiotics. Binds to CL990; an antimitotic-antibiotic compound. From Klebsiella pneumoniae.
   5348..5469    +  polyA_signal   SV40 poly(A) signal: SV40 polyadenylation signal
   5542..5558    -  protein_bind   lac operator: The lac repressor binds to the lac operator to inhibit transcription in E. coli. This inhibition can be relieved by adding lactose or isopropyl-β-D-thiogalactopyranoside (IPTG). lac repressor encoded by lacI
   5566..5596    -  promoter       lac promoter: promoter for the E. coli lac operon
   5611..5632    -  protein_bind   CAP binding site: CAP binding activates transcription in the presence of cAMP. E. coli catabolite activator protein
   5645..5737    -  CDS            lacI (fragment): lac repressor; lacI; The lac repressor binds to the lac operator to inhibit transcription in E. coli. This inhibition can be relieved by adding lactose or isopropyl-β-D-thiogalactopyranoside (IPTG).
   5920..6508    -  rep_origin     ori: high-copy-number ColE1/pMB1/pBR322/pUC origin of replication
   6679..7539    -  CDS            AmpR: β-lactamase; bla; confers resistance to ampicillin, carbenicillin, and related antibiotics
   7540..7644    -  promoter       AmpR promoter: bla
>Addgene plasmid #19535 | pcDNA5/FRT/TO HIS HSPH2 | depositor full sequence | sequence record 9171 | Author sequence
GACGGATCGGGAGATCTCCCGATCCCCTATGGTGCACTCTCAGTACAATCTGCTCTGATGCCGCATAGTT
AAGCCAGTATCTGCTCCCTGCTTGTGTGTTGGAGGTCGCTGAGTAGTGCGCGAGCAAAATTTAAGCTACA
ACAAGGCAAGGCTTGACCGACAATTGCATGAAGAATCTGCTTAGGGTTAGGCGTTTTGCGCTGCTTCGCG
ATGTACGGGCCAGATATACGCGTTGACATTGATTATTGACTAGTTATTAATAGTAATCAATTACGGGGTC
ATTAGTTCATAGCCCATATATGGAGTTCCGCGTTACATAACTTACGGTAAATGGCCCGCCTGGCTGACCG
CCCAACGACCCCCGCCCATTGACGTCAATAATGACGTATGTTCCCATAGTAACGCCAATAGGGACTTTCC
ATTGACGTCAATGGGTGGAGTATTTACGGTAAACTGCCCACTTGGCAGTACATCAAGTGTATCATATGCC
AAGTACGCCCCCTATTGACGTCAATGACGGTAAATGGCCCGCCTGGCATTATGCCCAGTACATGACCTTA
TGGGACTTTCCTACTTGGCAGTACATCTACGTATTAGTCATCGCTATTACCATGGTGATGCGGTTTTGGC
AGTACATCAATGGGCGTGGATAGCGGTTTGACTCACGGGGATTTCCAAGTCTCCACCCCATTGACGTCAA
TGGGAGTTTGTTTTGGCACCAAAATCAACGGGACTTTCCAAAATGTCGTAACAACTCCGCCCCATTGACG
CAAATGGGCGGTAGGCGTGTACGGTGGGAGGTCTATATAAGCAGAGCTCTCCCTATCAGTGATAGAGATC
TCCCTATCAGTGATAGAGATCGTCGACGAGCTCGTTTAGTGAACCGTCAGATCGCCTGGAGACGCCATCC
ACGCTGTTTTGACCTCCATAGAAGACACCGGGACCGATCCAGCCTCCGGACTCTAGCGTTTAAACTTAAG
CTTCTGCAGACCATGCATCATCACCATCACCATGGATCCACTAGTCCAGTGTGGTGGAATTCTGCAGATA
TCACCATGTCGGTGGTGGGCATAGACCTGGGCTTCCAGAGCTGCTACGTCGCTGTGGCCCGCGCCGGCGG
CATCGAGACTATCGCTAATGAGTATAGCGACCGCTGCACGCCGGCTTGCATTTCTTTTGGTCCTAAGAAT
CGTTCAATTGGAGCAGCAGCTAAAAGCCAGGTAATTTCTAATGCAAAGAACACAGTCCAAGGATTTAAAA
GATTCCATGGCCGAGCATTCTCTGATCCATTTGTGGAGGCAGAAAAATCTAACCTTGCATATGATATTGT
GCAGTTGCCTACAGGATTAACAGGTATAAAGGTGACATATATGGAGGAAGAGCGAAATTTTACCACTGAG
CAAGTGACTGCCATGCTTTTGTCCAAACTGAAGGAGACAGCCGAAAGTGTTCTTAAGAAGCCTGTAGTTG
ACTGTGTTGTTTCGGTTCCTTGTTTCTATACTGATGCAGAAAGACGATCAGTGATGGATGCAACACAGAT
TGCTGGTCTTAATTGCTTGCGATTAATGAATGAAACCACTGCAGTTGCTCTTGCATATGGAATCTATAAG
CAGGATCTTCCTGCCTTAGAAGAGAAACCAAGAAATGTAGTTTTTGTAGACATGGGCCACTCTGCTTATC
AAGTTTCTGTATGTGCATTTAATAGAGGAAAACTGAAAGTTCTGGCCACTGCATTTGACACGACATTGGG
AGGTAGAAAATTTGATGAAGTGTTAGTAAATCACTTCTGTGAAGAATTTGGGAAGAAATACAAGCTAGAC
ATTAAGTCCAAAATCCGTGCATTATTACGACTCTCTCAGGAGTGTGAGAAACTCAAGAAATTGATGAGTG
CAAATGCTTCAGATCTCCCTTTGAGCATTGAATGTTTTATGAATGATGTTGATGTATCTGGAACTATGAA
TAGAGGCAAATTTCTGGAGATGTGCAATGATCTCTTAGCTAGAGTGGAGCCACCACTTCGTAGTGTTTTG
GAACAAACCAAGTTAAAGAAAGAAGATATTTATGCAGTGGAGATAGTTGGTGGTGCTACACGAATCCCTG
CGGTAAAAGAGAAGATCAGCAAATTTTTCGGTAAAGAACTTAGTACAACATTAAATGCTGATGAAGCTGT
CACTCGAGGCTGTGCATTGCAGTGTGCCATCTTATCGCCTGCTTTCAAAGTCAGAGAATTTTCTATCACT
GATGTAGTACCATATCCAATATCTCTGAGATGGAATTCTCCAGCTGAAGAAGGGTCAAGTGACTGTGAAG
TCTTTTCCAAAAATCATGCTGCTCCTTTCTCTAAAGTTCTTACATTTTATAGAAAGGAACCTTTCACTCT
TGAGGCCTACTACAGCTCTCCTCAGGATTTGCCCTATCCAGATCCTGCTATAGCTCAGTTTTCAGTTCAG
AAAGTCACTCCTCAGTCTGATGGCTCCAGTTCAAAAGTGAAAGTCAAAGTTCGAGTAAATGTCCATGGCA
TTTTCAGTGTGTCCAGTGCATCTTTAGTGGAGGTTCACAAGTCTGAGGAAAATGAGGAGCCAATGGAAAC
AGATCAGAATGCAAAGGAGGAAGAGAAGATGCAAGTGGACCAGGAGGAACCACATGTTGAAGAGCAACAG
CAGCAGACACCAGCAGAAAATAAGGCAGAGTCTGAAGAAATGGAGACCTCTCAAGCTGGATCCAAGGATA
AAAAGATGGACCAACCACCCCAAGCCAAGAAGGCAAAAGTGAAGACCAGTACTGTGGACCTGCCAATCGA
GAATCAGCTATTATGGCAGATAGACAGAGAGATGCTCAACTTGTACATTGAAAATGAGGGTAAGATGATC
ATGCAGGATAAACTGGAGAAGGAGCGGAATGATGCTAAGAACGCAGTGGAGGAATATGTGTATGAAATGA
GAGACAAGCTTAGTGGTGAATATGAGAAGTTTGTGAGTGAAGATGATCGTAACAGTTTTACTTTGAAACT
GGAAGATACTGAAAATTGGTTGTATGAGGATGGAGAAGACCAGCCAAAGCAAGTTTATGTTGATAAGTTG
GCTGAATTAAAAAATCTAGGTCAACCTATTAAGATACGTTTCCAGGAATCTGAAGAACGACCAAAATTAT
TTGAAGAACTAGGGAAACAGATCCAACAGTATATGAAAATAATCAGCTCTTTCAAAAACAAGGAGGACCA
GTATGATCATTTGGATGCTGCTGACATGACAAAGGTAGAAAAAAGCACAAATGAAGCAATGGAGTGGATG
AATAACAAGCTAAATCTGCAGAACAAGCAGAGTTTGACCATGGATCCAGTTGTCAAGTCAAAAGAGATTG
AAGCTAAAATTAAGGAGCTGACAAGTACTTGTAGCCCTATAATTTCAAAGCCCAAACCCAAAGTGGAACC
TCCAAAAGAGGAACAAAAAAATGCAGAGCAGAATGGACCAGTGGATGGACAAGGAGACAACCCAGGCCCC
CAGGCTGCTGAGCAGGGTACAGACACAGCTGTGCCTTCGGATTCAGACAAGAAGCTTCCTGAAATGGACA
TTGATTGATTCCGCGGCCGCTCGAGTCTAGAGGGCCCGTTTAAACCCGCTGATCAGCCTCGACTGTGCCT
TCTAGTTGCCAGCCATCTGTTGTTTGCCCCTCCCCCGTGCCTTCCTTGACCCTGGAAGGTGCCACTCCCA
CTGTCCTTTCCTAATAAAATGAGGAAATTGCATCGCATTGTCTGAGTAGGTGTCATTCTATTCTGGGGGG
TGGGGTGGGGCAGGACAGCAAGGGGGAGGATTGGGAAGACAATAGCAGGCATGCTGGGGATGCGGTGGGC
TCTATGGCTTCTGAGGCGGAAAGAACCAGCTGGGGCTCTAGGGGGTATCCCC
[124 nt withheld, positions 3903-4026]
C
[91 nt withheld, positions 4028-4118]
AGGGTGATGGTTCACGTACCTAGAAGTTCCTATTCCGAAGTTCCTATTCTCTAGAAAGTATAGGAACTTC
CTTGGCCAAAAAGCCTGAACTCACCGCGACGTCTGTCGAGAAGTTTCTGATCGAAAAGTTCGACAGCGTC
TCCGACCTGATGCAGCTCTCGGAGGGCGAAGAATCTCGTGCTTTCAGCTTCGATGTAGGAGGGCGTGGAT
ATGTCCTGCGGGTAAATAGCTGCGCCGATGGTTTCTACAAAGATCGTTATGTTTATCGGCACTTTGCATC
GGCCGCGCTCCCGATTCCGGAAGTGCTTGACATTGGGGAATTCAGCGAGAGCCTGACCTATTGCATCTCC
CGCCGTGCACAGGGTGTCACGTTGCAAGACCTGCCTGAAACCGAACTGCCCGCTGTTCTGCAGCCGGTCG
CGGAGGCCATGGATGCGATCGCTGCGGCCGATCTTAGCCAGACGAGCGGGTTCGGCCCATTCGGACCGCA
AGGAATCGGTCAATACACTACATGGCGTGATTTCATATGCGCGATTGCTGATCCCCATGTGTATCACTGG
CAAACTGTGATGGACGACACCGTCAGTGCGTCCGTCGCGCAGGCTCTCGATGAGCTGATGCTTTGGGCCG
AGGACTGCCCCGAAGTCCGGCACCTCGTGCACGCGGATTTCGGCTCCAACAATGTCCTGACGGACAATGG
CCGCATAACAGCGGTCATTGACTGGAGCGAGGCGATGTTCGGGGATTCCCAATACGAGGTCGCCAACATC
TTCTTCTGGAGGCCGTGGTTGGCTTGTATGGAGCAGCAGACGCGCTACTTCGAGCGGAGGCATCCGGAGC
TTGCAGGATCGCCGCGGCTCCGGGCGTATATGCTCCGCATTGGTCTTGACCAACTCTATCAGAGCTTGGT
TGACGGCAATTTCGATGATGCAGCTTGGGCGCAGGGTCGATGCGACGCAATCGTCCGATCCGGAGCCGGG
ACTGTCGGGCGTACACAAATCGCCCGCAGAAGCGCGGCCGTCTGGACCGATGGCTGTGTAGAAGTACTCG
CCGATAGTGGAAACCGACGCCCCAGCACTCGTCCGAGGGCAAAGGAATAGCACGTACTACGAGATTTCGA
TTCCACCGCCGCCTTCTATGAAAGGTTGGGCTTCGGAATCGTTTTCCGGGACGCCGGCTGGATGATCCTC
CAGCGCGGGGATCTCATGCTGGAGTTCTTCGCCCACCCCAACTTGTTTATTGCAGCTTATAATGGTTACA
AATAAAGCAATAGCATCACAAATTTCACAAATAAAGCATTTTTTTCACTGCATTCTAGTTGTGGTTTGTC
CAAACTCATCAATGTATCTTATCATGTCTGTATACCGTCGACCTCTAGCTAGAGCTTGGCGTAATCATGG
TCATAGCTGTTTCCTGTGTGAAATTGTTATCCGCTCACAATTCCACACAACATACGAGCCGGAAGCATAA
AGTGTAAAGCCTGGGGTGCCTAATGAGTGAGCTAACTCACATTAATTGCGTTGCGCTCACTGCCCGCTTT
CCAGTCGGGAAACCTGTCGTGCCAGCTGCATTAATGAATCGGCCAACGCGCGGGGAGAGGCGGTTTGCGT
ATTGGGCGCTCTTCCGCTTCCTCGCTCACTGACTCGCTGCGCTCGGTCGTTCGGCTGCGGCGAGCGGTAT
CAGCTCACTCAAAGGCGGTAATACGGTTATCCACAGAATCAGGGGATAACGCAGGAAAGAACATGTGAGC
AAAAGGCCAGCAAAAGGCCAGGAACCGTAAAAAGGCCGCGTTGCTGGCGTTTTTCCATAGGCTCCGCCCC
CCTGACGAGCATCACAAAAATCGACGCTCAAGTCAGAGGTGGCGAAACCCGACAGGACTATAAAGATACC
AGGCGTTTCCCCCTGGAAGCTCCCTCGTGCGCTCTCCTGTTCCGACCCTGCCGCTTACCGGATACCTGTC
CGCCTTTCTCCCTTCGGGAAGCGTGGCGCTTTCTCATAGCTCACGCTGTAGGTATCTCAGTTCGGTGTAG
GTCGTTCGCTCCAAGCTGGGCTGTGTGCACGAACCCCCCGTTCAGCCCGACCGCTGCGCCTTATCCGGTA
ACTATCGTCTTGAGTCCAACCCGGTAAGACACGACTTATCGCCACTGGCAGCAGCCACTGGTAACAGGAT
TAGCAGAGCGAGGTATGTAGGCGGTGCTACAGAGTTCTTGAAGTGGTGGCCTAACTACGGCTACACTAGA
AGAACAGTATTTGGTATCTGCGCTCTGCTGAAGCCAGTTACCTTCGGAAAAAGAGTTGGTAGCTCTTGAT
CCGGCAAACAAACCACCGCTGGTAGCGGTGGTTTTTTTGTTTGCAAGCAGCAGATTACGCGCAGAAAAAA
AGGATCTCAAGAAGATCCTTTGATCTTTTCTACGGGGTCTGACGCTCAGTGGAACGAAAACTCACGTTAA
GGGATTTTGGTCATGAGATTATCAAAAAGGATCTTCACCTAGATCCTTTTAAATTAAAAATGAAGTTTTA
AATCAATCTAAAGTATATATGAGTAAACTTGGTCTGACAGTTACCAATGCTTAATCAGTGAGGCACCTAT
CTCAGCGATCTGTCTATTTCGTTCATCCATAGTTGCCTGACTCCCCGTCGTGTAGATAACTACGATACGG
GAGGGCTTACCATCTGGCCCCAGTGCTGCAATGATACCGCGAGACCCACGCTCACCGGCTCCAGATTTAT
CAGCAATAAACCAGCCAGCCGGAAGGGCCGAGCGCAGAAGTGGTCCTGCAACTTTATCCGCCTCCATCCA
GTCTATTAATTGTTGCCGGGAAGCTAGAGTAAGTAGTTCGCCAGTTAATAGTTTGCGCAACGTTGTTGCC
ATTGCTACAGGCATCGTGGTGTCACGCTCGTCGTTTGGTATGGCTTCATTCAGCTCCGGTTCCCAACGAT
CAAGGCGAGTTACATGATCCCCCATGTTGTGCAAAAAAGCGGTTAGCTCCTTCGGTCCTCCGATCGTTGT
CAGAAGTAAGTTGGCCGCAGTGTTATCACTCATGGTTATGGCAGCACTGCATAATTCTCTTACTGTCATG
CCATCCGTAAGATGCTTTTCTGTGACTGGTGAGTACTCAACCAAGTCATTCTGAGAATAGTGTATGCGGC
GACCGAGTTGCTCTTGCCCGGCGTCAATACGGGATAATACCGCGCCACATAGCAGAACTTTAAAAGTGCT
CATCATTGGAAAACGTTCTTCGGGGCGAAAACTCTCAAGGATCTTACCGCTGTTGAGATCCAGTTCGATG
TAACCCACTCGTGCACCCAACTGATCTTCAGCATCTTTTACTTTCACCAGCGTTTCTGGGTGAGCAAAAA
CAGGAAGGCAAAATGCCGCAAAAAAGGGAATAAGGGCGACACGGAAATGTTGAATACTCATACTCTTCCT
TTTTCAATATTATTGAAGCATTTATCAGGGTTATTGTCTCATGAGCGGATACATATTTGAATGTATTTAG
AAAAATAAACAAATAGGGGTTCCGCGCACATTTCCCCGAAAAGTGCCACCTGACGTC
