Features (pLannotate 1.2.2; 21 found; start..end, strand, type, name):
     28..80      -  misc_feature   bom (fragment): basis of mobility region from pBR322
    235..614     +  enhancer       CMV enhancer: human cytomegalovirus immediate early enhancer
    615..818     +  promoter       CMV promoter: human cytomegalovirus (CMV) immediate early promoter
    820..839     +  promoter       PLtetO-1 promoter (fragment): modified phage lambda PL promoter with tet operator sites (Lutz and Bujard, 1997)
    841..860     +  promoter       PLtetO-1 promoter (fragment): modified phage lambda PL promoter with tet operator sites (Lutz and Bujard, 1997)
    868..901     +  promoter       TRE3GV promoter (fragment): 3rd-generation Tet-responsive promoter that can be activated by binding of Tet-On® 3G, optimized for retroviral and lentiviral vectors
   1056..3449    +  CDS            HSPA4 (fragment): HSP74_HUMAN - Also known as APG2. Experimental evidence at protein level: Swiss-Prot protein existence level 1. From Homo sapiens (Human).
   3634..3858    +  polyA_signal   bGH poly(A) signal: bovine growth hormone polyadenylation signal
   3862..3883    +  promoter       SV40 promoter (fragment): SV40 enhancer and early promoter
   3904..4137    +  rep_origin     f1 ori (fragment) (sequence partly withheld): f1 bacteriophage origin of replication; arrow indicates direction of (+) strand synthesis
   4142..4189    +  protein_bind   FRT: FLP-mediated recombination occurs in the 8-bp core sequence TCTAGAAA (Turan and Bode, 2011). FLP recombinase from the Saccharomyces cerevisiae 2μ plasmid
   4197..5219    +  CDS            HygR: aminoglycoside phosphotransferase from E. coli; aph(4)-Ia; confers resistance to hygromycin
   5229..5354    +  CDS            ble (fragment): BLE_KLEPN - Experimental evidence at protein level: Swiss-Prot protein existence level 1. Binding protein with a strong affinity to the bleomycin family of antibiotics. Binds to CL990; an antimitotic-antibiotic compound. From Klebsiella pneumoniae.
   5349..5470    +  polyA_signal   SV40 poly(A) signal: SV40 polyadenylation signal
   5543..5559    -  protein_bind   lac operator: The lac repressor binds to the lac operator to inhibit transcription in E. coli. This inhibition can be relieved by adding lactose or isopropyl-β-D-thiogalactopyranoside (IPTG). lac repressor encoded by lacI
   5567..5597    -  promoter       lac promoter: promoter for the E. coli lac operon
   5612..5633    -  protein_bind   CAP binding site: CAP binding activates transcription in the presence of cAMP. E. coli catabolite activator protein
   5646..5738    -  CDS            lacI (fragment): lac repressor; lacI; The lac repressor binds to the lac operator to inhibit transcription in E. coli. This inhibition can be relieved by adding lactose or isopropyl-β-D-thiogalactopyranoside (IPTG).
   5921..6509    -  rep_origin     ori: high-copy-number ColE1/pMB1/pBR322/pUC origin of replication
   6680..7540    -  CDS            AmpR: β-lactamase; bla; confers resistance to ampicillin, carbenicillin, and related antibiotics
   7541..7645    -  promoter       AmpR promoter: bla
>Addgene plasmid #19535 | pcDNA5/FRT/TO HIS HSPH2 | addgene full sequence | sequence record 189229 | Addgene NGS Result
GACGGATCGGGAGATCTCCCGATCCCCTATGGTGCACTCTCAGTACAATCTGCTCTGATGCCGCATAGTT
AAGCCAGTATCTGCTCCCTGCTTGTGTGTTGGAGGTCGCTGAGTAGTGCGCGAGCAAAATTTAAGCTACA
ACAAGGCAAGGCTTGACCGACAATTGCATGAAGAATCTGCTTAGGGTTAGGCGTTTTGCGCTGCTTCGCG
ATGTACGGGCCAGATATACGCGTTGACATTGATTATTGACTAGTTATTAATAGTAATCAATTACGGGGTC
ATTAGTTCATAGCCCATATATGGAGTTCCGCGTTACATAACTTACGGTAAATGGCCCGCCTGGCTGACCG
CCCAACGACCCCCGCCCATTGACGTCAATAATGACGTATGTTCCCATAGTAACGCCAATAGGGACTTTCC
ATTGACGTCAATGGGTGGAGTATTTACGGTAAACTGCCCACTTGGCAGTACATCAAGTGTATCATATGCC
AAGTACGCCCCCTATTGACGTCAATGACGGTAAATGGCCCGCCTGGCATTATGCCCAGTACATGACCTTA
TGGGACTTTCCTACTTGGCAGTACATCTACGTATTAGTCATCGCTATTACCATGGTGATGCGGTTTTGGC
AGTACATCAATGGGCGTGGATAGCGGTTTGACTCACGGGGATTTCCAAGTCTCCACCCCATTGACGTCAA
TGGGAGTTTGTTTTGGCACCAAAATCAACGGGACTTTCCAAAATGTCGTAACAACTCCGCCCCATTGACG
CAAATGGGCGGTAGGCGTGTACGGTGGGAGGTCTATATAAGCAGAGCTCTCCCTATCAGTGATAGAGATC
TCCCTATCAGTGATAGAGATCGTCGACGAGCTCGTTTAGTGAACCGTCAGATCGCCTGGAGACGCCATCC
ACGCTGTTTTGACCTCCATAGAAGACACCGGGACCGATCCAGCCTCCGGACTCTAGCGTTTAAACTTAAG
CTTCTGCAGACCATGCATCATCACCATCACCATGGATCCACTAGTCCAGTGTGGTGGAATTCTGCAGATA
TCACCATGTCGGTGGTGGGCATAGACCTGGGCTTCCAGAGCTGCTACGTCGCTGTGGCCCGCGCCGGCGG
CATCGAGACTATCGCTAATGAGTATAGCGACCGCTGCACGCCGGCTTGCATTTCTTTTGGTCCTAAGAAT
CGTTCAATTGGAGCAGCAGCTAAAAGCCAGGTAATTTCTAATGCAAAGAACACAGTCCAAGGATTTAAAA
GATTCCATGGCCGAGCATTCTCTGATCCATTTGTGGAGGCAGAAAAATCTAACCTTGCATATGATATTGT
GCAGTTGCCTACAGGATTAACAGGTATAAAGGTGACATATATGGAGGAAGAGCGAAATTTTACCACTGAG
CAAGTGACTGCCATGCTTTTGTCCAAACTGAAGGAGACAGCCGAAAGTGTTCTTAAGAAGCCTGTAGTTG
ACTGTGTTGTTTCGGTTCCTTGTTTCTATACTGATGCAGAAAGACGATCAGTGATGGATGCAACACAGAT
TGCTGGTCTTAATTGCTTGCGATTAATGAATGAAACCACTGCAGTTGCTCTTGCATATGGAATCTATAAG
CAGGATCTTCCTGCCTTAGAAGAGAAACCAAGAAATGTAGTTTTTGTAGACATGGGCCACTCTGCTTATC
AAGTTTCTGTATGTGCATTTAATAGAGGAAAACTGAAAGTTCTGGCCACTGCATTTGACACGACATTGGG
AGGTAGAAAATTTGATGAAGTGCTAGTAAATCACTTCTGTGAAGAATTTGGGAAGAAATACAAGCTAGAC
ATTAAGTCCAAAATCCGTGCATTATTACGACTCTCTCAGGAGTGTGAGAAACTCAAGAAATTGATGAGTG
CAAATGCTTCAGATCTCCCTTTGAGCATTGAATGTTTTATGAATGATGTTGATGTATCTGGAACTATGAA
TAGAGGCAAATTTCTGGAGATGTGCAATGATCTCTTAGCTAGAGTGGAGCCACCACTTCGTAGTGTTTTG
GAACAAACCAAGTTAAAGAAAGAAGATATTTATGCAGTGGAGATAGTTGGTGGTGCTACACGAATCCCTG
CGGTAAAAGAGAAGATCAGCAAATTTTTCGGTAAAGAACTTAGTACAACATTAAATGCTGATGAAGCTGT
CACTCGAGGCTGTGCATTGCAGTGTACCATCTTATCGCCTGCTTTCAAAGTCAGAGAATTTTCTATCACT
GATGTAGTACCATATCCAATATCTCTGAGATGGAATTCTCCAGCTGAAGAAGGGTCAAGTGACTGTGAAG
TCTTTTCCAAAAATCATGCTGCTCCTTTCTCTAAAGTTCTTACATTTTATAGAAAGGAACCTTTCACTCT
TGAGGCCTACTACAGCTCTCCTCAGGATTTGCCCTATCCAGATCCTGCTATAGCTCAGTTTTCAGTTCAG
AAAGTCACTCCTCAGTCTGATGGCTCCAGTTCAAAAGTGAAAGTCAAAGTTCGAGTAAATGTCCATGGCA
TTTTCAGTGTGTCCAGTGCATCTTTAGTGGAGGTTCACAAGTCTGAGGAAAATGAGGAGCCAATGGAAAC
AGATCAGAATGCAAAGGAGGAAGAGAAGATGCAAGTGGACCAGGAGGAACCACATGTTGAAGAGCAACAG
CAGCAGACACCAGCAGAAAATAAGGCAGAGTCTGAAGAAATGGAGACCTCTCAAGCTGGATCCAAGGATA
AAAAGATGGACCAACCACCCCAAGCCAAGAAGGCAAAAGTGAAGACCAGTACTGTGGACCTGCCAATCGA
GAACCAGCTATTATGGCAGATAGACAGAGAGATGCTCAACTTGTACATTGAAAATGAGGGTAAGATGATC
ATGCAGGATAAACTGGAGAAGGAGCGGAATGATGCTAAGAACGCAGTGGAGGAATATGTGTATGAAATGA
GAGACAAGCTTAGTGGTGAATATGAGAAGTTTGTGAGTGAAGATGATCGTAACAGTTTTACTTTGAAACT
GGAAGATACTGAAAATTGGTTGTATGAGGATGGAGAAGACCAGCCAAAGCAAGTTTATGTTGATAAGTTG
GCTGAATTAAAAAATCTAGGCCAACCTATTAAGATACGTTTCCAGGAATCTGAAGAACGACCAAAATTAT
TTGAAGAACTAGGGAAACAGATCCAACAGTATATGAAAATAATCAGCTCTTTCAAAAACAAGGAGGACCA
GTATGATCATTTGGATGCTGCCGACATGGCAAAGGTAGAAAAAAGCACAAATGAAGCAATGGAGTGGATG
AATAACAAGCTAAATCTGCAGAACAAGCAGAGTTTGACCATGGATCCAGTTGTCAAGTCAAAAGAGATTG
AAGCTAAAATTAAGGAGCTGACAAGTACTTGTAGCCCTATAATTTCAAAGCCCAAACCCAAAGTGGAACC
TCCAAAAGAGGAACAAAAAAAATGCAGAGCAGAATGGACCAGTGGATGGACAAGGAGACAACCCAGGCCC
CCAGGCTGCTGAGCAGGGTACAGACACAGCTGTGCCTTCGGATTCAGACAAGAAGCTTCCTGAAATGGAC
ATTGATTGATTCCGCGGCCGCTCGAGTCTAGAGGGCCCGTTTAAACCCGCTGATCAGCCTCGACTGTGCC
TTCTAGTTGCCAGCCATCTGTTGTTTGCCCCTCCCCCGTGCCTTCCTTGACCCTGGAAGGTGCCACTCCC
ACTGTCCTTTCCTAATAAAATGAGGAAATTGCATCGCATTGTCTGAGTAGGTGTCATTCTATTCTGGGGG
GTGGGGTGGGGCAGGACAGCAAGGGGGAGGATTGGGAAGACAATAGCAGGCATGCTGGGGATGCGGTGGG
CTCTATGGCTTCTGAGGCGGAAAGAACCAGCTGGGGCTCTAGGGGGTATCCCC
[124 nt withheld, positions 3904-4027]
C
[91 nt withheld, positions 4029-4119]
AGGGTGATGGTTCACGTACCTAGAAGTTCCTATTCCGAAGTTCCTATTCTCTAGAAAGTATAGGAACTTC
CTTGGCCAAAAAGCCTGAACTCACCGCGACGTCTGTCGAGAAGTTTCTGATCGAAAAGTTCGACAGCGTC
TCCGACCTGATGCAGCTCTCGGAGGGCGAAGAATCTCGTGCTTTCAGCTTCGATGTAGGAGGGCGTGGAT
ATGTCCTGCGGGTAAATAGCTGCGCCGATGGTTTCTACAAAGATCGTTATGTTTATCGGCACTTTGCATC
GGCCGCGCTCCCGATTCCGGAAGTGCTTGACATTGGGGAATTCAGCGAGAGCCTGACCTATTGCATCTCC
CGCCGTGCACAGGGTGTCACGTTGCAAGACCTGCCTGAAACCGAACTGCCCGCTGTTCTGCAGCCGGTCG
CGGAGGCCATGGATGCGATCGCTGCGGCCGATCTTAGCCAGACGAGCGGGTTCGGCCCATTCGGACCGCA
AGGAATCGGTCAATACACTACATGGCGTGATTTCATATGCGCGATTGCTGATCCCCATGTGTATCACTGG
CAAACTGTGATGGACGACACCGTCAGTGCGTCCGTCGCGCAGGCTCTCGATGAGCTGATGCTTTGGGCCG
AGGACTGCCCCGAAGTCCGGCACCTCGTGCACGCGGATTTCGGCTCCAACAATGTCCTGACGGACAATGG
CCGCATAACAGCGGTCATTGACTGGAGCGAGGCGATGTTCGGGGATTCCCAATACGAGGTCGCCAACATC
TTCTTCTGGAGGCCGTGGTTGGCTTGTATGGAGCAGCAGACGCGCTACTTCGAGCGGAGGCATCCGGAGC
TTGCAGGATCGCCGCGGCTCCGGGCGTATATGCTCCGCATTGGTCTTGACCAACTCTATCAGAGCTTGGT
TGACGGCAATTTCGATGATGCAGCTTGGGCGCAGGGTCGATGCGACGCAATCGTCCGATCCGGAGCCGGG
ACTGTCGGGCGTACACAAATCGCCCGCAGAAGCGCGGCCGTCTGGACCGATGGCTGTGTAGAAGTACTCG
CCGATAGTGGAAACCGACGCCCCAGCACTCGTCCGAGGGCAAAGGAATAGCACGTACTACGAGATTTCGA
TTCCACCGCCGCCTTCTATGAAAGGTTGGGCTTCGGAATCGTTTTCCGGGACGCCGGCTGGATGATCCTC
CAGCGCGGGGATCTCATGCTGGAGTTCTTCGCCCACCCCAACTTGTTTATTGCAGCTTATAATGGTTACA
AATAAAGCAATAGCATCACAAATTTCACAAATAAAGCATTTTTTTCACTGCATTCTAGTTGTGGTTTGTC
CAAACTCATCAATGTATCTTATCATGTCTGTATACCGTCGACCTCTAGCTAGAGCTTGGCGTAATCATGG
TCATAGCTGTTTCCTGTGTGAAATTGTTATCCGCTCACAATTCCACACAACATACGAGCCGGAAGCATAA
AGTGTAAAGCCTGGGGTGCCTAATGAGTGAGCTAACTCACATTAATTGCGTTGCGCTCACTGCCCGCTTT
CCAGTCGGGAAACCTGTCGTGCCAGCTGCATTAATGAATCGGCCAACGCGCGGGGAGAGGCGGTTTGCGT
ATTGGGCGCTCTTCCGCTTCCTCGCTCACTGACTCGCTGCGCTCGGTCGTTCGGCTGCGGCGAGCGGTAT
CAGCTCACTCAAAGGCGGTAATACGGTTATCCACAGAATCAGGGGATAACGCAGGAAAGAACATGTGAGC
AAAAGGCCAGCAAAAGGCCAGGAACCGTAAAAAGGCCGCGTTGCTGGCGTTTTTCCATAGGCTCCGCCCC
CCTGACGAGCATCACAAAAATCGACGCTCAAGTCAGAGGTGGCGAAACCCGACAGGACTATAAAGATACC
AGGCGTTTCCCCCTGGAAGCTCCCTCGTGCGCTCTCCTGTTCCGACCCTGCCGCTTACCGGATACCTGTC
CGCCTTTCTCCCTTCGGGAAGCGTGGCGCTTTCTCATAGCTCACGCTGTAGGTATCTCAGTTCGGTGTAG
GTCGTTCGCTCCAAGCTGGGCTGTGTGCACGAACCCCCCGTTCAGCCCGACCGCTGCGCCTTATCCGGTA
ACTATCGTCTTGAGTCCAACCCGGTAAGACACGACTTATCGCCACTGGCAGCAGCCACTGGTAACAGGAT
TAGCAGAGCGAGGTATGTAGGCGGTGCTACAGAGTTCTTGAAGTGGTGGCCTAACTACGGCTACACTAGA
AGAACAGTATTTGGTATCTGCGCTCTGCTGAAGCCAGTTACCTTCGGAAAAAGAGTTGGTAGCTCTTGAT
CCGGCAAACAAACCACCGCTGGTAGCGGTGGTTTTTTTGTTTGCAAGCAGCAGATTACGCGCAGAAAAAA
AGGATCTCAAGAAGATCCTTTGATCTTTTCTACGGGGTCTGACGCTCAGTGGAACGAAAACTCACGTTAA
GGGATTTTGGTCATGAGATTATCAAAAAGGATCTTCACCTAGATCCTTTTAAATTAAAAATGAAGTTTTA
AATCAATCTAAAGTATATATGAGTAAACTTGGTCTGACAGTTACCAATGCTTAATCAGTGAGGCACCTAT
CTCAGCGATCTGTCTATTTCGTTCATCCATAGTTGCCTGACTCCCCGTCGTGTAGATAACTACGATACGG
GAGGGCTTACCATCTGGCCCCAGTGCTGCAATGATACCGCGAGACCCACGCTCACCGGCTCCAGATTTAT
CAGCAATAAACCAGCCAGCCGGAAGGGCCGAGCGCAGAAGTGGTCCTGCAACTTTATCCGCCTCCATCCA
GTCTATTAATTGTTGCCGGGAAGCTAGAGTAAGTAGTTCGCCAGTTAATAGTTTGCGCAACGTTGTTGCC
ATTGCTACAGGCATCGTGGTGTCACGCTCGTCGTTTGGTATGGCTTCATTCAGCTCCGGTTCCCAACGAT
CAAGGCGAGTTACATGATCCCCCATGTTGTGCAAAAAAGCGGTTAGCTCCTTCGGTCCTCCGATCGTTGT
CAGAAGTAAGTTGGCCGCAGTGTTATCACTCATGGTTATGGCAGCACTGCATAATTCTCTTACTGTCATG
CCATCCGTAAGATGCTTTTCTGTGACTGGTGAGTACTCAACCAAGTCATTCTGAGAATAGTGTATGCGGC
GACCGAGTTGCTCTTGCCCGGCGTCAATACGGGATAATACCGCGCCACATAGCAGAACTTTAAAAGTGCT
CATCATTGGAAAACGTTCTTCGGGGCGAAAACTCTCAAGGATCTTACCGCTGTTGAGATCCAGTTCGATG
TAACCCACTCGTGCACCCAACTGATCTTCAGCATCTTTTACTTTCACCAGCGTTTCTGGGTGAGCAAAAA
CAGGAAGGCAAAATGCCGCAAAAAAGGGAATAAGGGCGACACGGAAATGTTGAATACTCATACTCTTCCT
TTTTCAATATTATTGAAGCATTTATCAGGGTTATTGTCTCATGAGCGGATACATATTTGAATGTATTTAG
AAAAATAAACAAATAGGGGTTCCGCGCACATTTCCCCGAAAAGTGCCACCTGACGTC
