>Addgene plasmid #19535 | pcDNA5/FRT/TO HIS HSPH2 | addgene partial sequence | sequence record 25312 | 19535 with LNCX
NNNNNNNNNNNNNGCTGTTTTGACCTCCATAGAAGACACCGGGACCGATCCAGCCTCCGGACTCTAGCGT
TTAAACTTAAGCTTCTGCAGACCATGCATCATCACCATCACCATGGATCCACTAGTCCAGTGTGGTGGAA
TTCTGCAGATATCACCATGTCGGTGGTGGGCATAGACCTGGGCTTCCAGAGCTGCTACGTCGCTGTGGCC
CGCGCCGGCGGCATCGAGACTATCGCTAATGAGTATAGCGACCGCTGCACGCCGGCTTGCATTTCTTTTG
GTCCTAAGAATCGTTCAATTGGAGCAGCAGCTAAAAGCCAGGTAATTTCTAATGCAAAGAACACAGTCCA
AGGATTTAAAAGATTCCATGGCCGAGCATTCTCTGATCCATTTGTGGAGGCAGAAAAATCTAACCTTGCA
TATGATATTGTGCAGTTGCCTACAGGATTAACAGGTATAAAGGTGACATATATGGAGGAAGAGCGAAATT
TTACCACTGAGCAAGTGACTGCCATGCTTTTGTCCAAACTGAAGGAGACAGCCGAAAGTGTTCTTAAGAA
GCCTGTAGTTGACTGTGTTGTTTCGGTTCCTTGTTTCTATACTGATGCAGAAAGACGATCAGTGATGGAT
GCAACACAGATTGCTGGTCTTAATTGCTTGCGATTAATGAATGAAACCACTGCAGTTGCTCTTGCATATG
GAATCTATAAGCANGANNNN
