>Addgene plasmid #19535 | pcDNA5/FRT/TO HIS HSPH2 | addgene partial sequence | sequence record 189826 | F1ori-R 5'-AGGGAAGAAAGCGAAAGGAG-3'
[67 nt withheld, positions 1-67]
GGGGATACCCCCTAGAGCCCCAGCTGGTTCTTTCCGCCTCAGAAGCCATAGAGCCCACCGCATCCCCAGC
ATGCCTGCTATTGTCTTCCCAATCCTCCCCCTTGCTGTCCTGCCCCACCCCACCCCCCAGAATAGAATGA
CACCTACTCAGACAATGCGATGCAATTTCCTCATTTTATTAGGAAAGGACAGTGGGAGTGGCACCTTCCA
GGGTCAAGGAAGGCACGGGGGAGGGGCAAACAACAGATGGCTGGCAACTAGAAGGCACAGTCGAGGCTGA
TCAGCGGGTTTAAACGGGCCCTCTAGACTCGAGCGGCCGCGGAATCAATCAATGTCCATTTCAGGAAGCT
TCTTGTCTGAATCCGAAGGCACAGCTGTGTCTGTACCCTGCTCAGCAGCCTGGGGGCCTGGGTTGTCTCC
TTGTCCATCCACTGGTCCATTCTGCTCTGCATTTTTTTTGTTCCTCTTTTGGAGGTTCCACTTTGGGTTT
GGGCTTTGAAATTATAGGGCTACAAGTACTTGTCAGCTCCTTAATTTTAGCTTCAATCTCTTTTGACTTG
ACAACTGGATCCATGGTCAAACTCTGCTTGTTCTGCAGATTTAGCTTGTTATTCATCCACTCCATTGCTT
CATTTGTGCTTTTTTCTACCTTTGCCA
